>Addgene plasmid #138750 | pPD540 Reporter Template v3 | addgene full sequence | sequence record 320109 | Addgene NGS Result
GTGCCACCTGACGTCGACGGATCGGGAGATCTGCGAGCGAGACCACAGGTCTCGACGCTCTCTAGAGGGT
ATATAATGGGGGCCACTAGTCTACTACCAGAGCTCATCGCTAGCGCCACCATGGTGAGCAAGGGCGAGGA
GCTGTTCACCGGGGTGGTGCCCATCCTGGTCGAGCTGGACGGCGACGTAAACGGCCACAAGTTCAGCGTG
TCCGGCGAGGGCGAGGGCGATGCCACCTACGGCAAGCTGACCCTGAAGTTCATCTGCACCACCGGCAAGC
TGCCCGTGCCCTGGCCCACCCTCGTGACCACCTTCGGCTACGGCCTGCAGTGCTTCGCCCGCTACCCCGA
CCACATGAAGCAGCACGACTTCTTCAAGTCCGCCATGCCCGAAGGCTACGTCCAGGAGCGCACCATCTTC
TTCAAGGACGACGGCAACTACAAGACCCGCGCCGAGGTGAAGTTCGAGGGCGACACCCTGGTGAACCGCA
TCGAGCTGAAGGGCATCGACTTCAAGGAGGACGGCAACATCCTGGGGCACAAGCTGGAGTACAACTACAA
CAGCCACAACGTCTATATCATGGCCGACAAGCAGAAGAACGGCATCAAGGTGAACTTCAAGATCCGCCAC
AACATCGAGGACGGCAGCGTGCAGCTCGCCGACCACTACCAGCAGAACACCCCCATCGGCGACGGCCCCG
TGCTGCTGCCCGACAACCACTACCTGAGCTACCAGTCCGCCCTGAGCAAAGACCCCAACGAGAAGCGCGA
TCACATGGTCCTGCTGGAGTTCGTGACCGCCGCCGGGATCACTCTCGGCATGGACGAGCTGTACAAGTAG
GCGGCCGCTCGAGTCTAGAGGGCCCGTTTAAACCCGCTGATCAGCCTCGACTGTGCCTTCTAGTTGCCAG
CCATCTGTTGTTTGCCCCTCCCCCGTGCCTTCCTTGACCCTGGAAGGTGCCACTCCCACTGTCCTTTCCT
AATAAAATGAGGAAATTGCATCGCATTGTCTGAGTAGGTGTCATTCTATTCTGGGGGGTGGGGTGGGGCA
GGACAGCAAGGGGGAGGATTGGGAAGTCAATAGCAGGCATGCTGGGGATGCGGTGGGCTCTATGGCTTCT
GAGGCGGAAAGAACCAGCTGGGGCTCTAGGGGGTATCCCC
[124 nt withheld, positions 1161-1284]
C
[91 nt withheld, positions 1286-1376]
A
[49 nt withheld, positions 1378-1426]
CCTTTGACGTTGGAGTCCACGTTCTTT
[37 nt withheld, positions 1454-1490]
ACCCTATCTCGGTCTATTCTTTTGATTTATAAGGGATTTTGCCGATTTCGGCCTATTGGTTAAAAAATGA
GCTGATTTAACAAAAATTTAACGCGAATTAATTCTGTGGAATGTGTGTCAGTTAGGCTCAATTAGTCAGC
AACCATAGTCCCGCCCCTAACTCCGCCCATCCCGCCCCTAACTCCGCCCAGTTCCGCCCATTCTCCGCCC
CATGGCTGACTAATTTTTTTTATTTATGCAGAGGCCGAGGCCGCCTCTGCCTCTGAGCTATTCCAGAAGT
AGTGAGGAGGCTTTTTTGGAGGCCTAGGCTTTTGCAAAAAGCTCCCGGGAGCTTGTATATCCATTTTCGG
AGGTTGGGCTTCGGAATCGTTTTCCGGGACGCCGGCTGGATGATCCTCCAGCGCGGGGATCTCATGCTGG
AGTTCTTCGCCCACCCCAACTTGTTTATTGCAGCTTATAATGGTTACAAATAAAGCAATAGCATCACAAA
TTTCACAAATAAAGCATTTTTTTCACTGCATTCTAGTTGTGGTTTGTCCAAACTCATCAATGTATCTTAT
CATGTCTGTATACCGTCGACCTCTAGCTAGAGCTTGGCGTAATCATGGTCATAGCTGTTTCCTGTGTGAA
ATTGTTATCCGCTCACAATTCCACACAACATACGAGCCGGAAGCATAAAGTGTAAAGCCTGGGGTGCCTA
ATGAGTGAGCTAACTCACATTAATTGCGTTGCGCTCACTGCCCGCTTTCCAGTCGGGAAACCTGTCGTGC
CAGCTGCATTAATGAATCGGCCAACGCGCGGGGAGAGGCGGTTTGCGTATTGGGCGCTCTTCCGCTTCCT
CGCTCACTGACTCGCTGCGCTCGGTCGTTCGGCTGCGGCGAGCGGTATCAGCTCACTCAAAGGCGGTAAT
ACGGTTATCCACAGAATCAGGGGATAACGCAGGAAAGAACATGTGAGCAAAAGGCCAGCAAAAGGCCAGG
AACCGTAAAAAGGCCGCGTTGCTGGCGTTTTTCCATAGGCTCCGCCCCCCTGACGAGCATCACAAAAATC
GACGCTCAAGTCAGAGGTGGCGAAACCCGACAGGACTATAAAGATACCAGGCGTTTCCCCCTGGAAGCTC
CCTCGTGCGCTCTCCTGTTCCGACCCTGCCGCTTACCGGATACCTGTCCGCCTTTCTCCCTTCGGGAAGC
GTGGCGCTTTCTCATAGCTCACGCTGTAGGTATCTCAGTTCGGTGTAGGTCGTTCGCTCCAAGCTGGGCT
GTGTGCACGAACCCCCCGTTCAGCCCGACCGCTGCGCCTTATCCGGTAACTATCGTCTTGAGTCCAACCC
GGTAAGACACGACTTATCGCCACTGGCAGCAGCCACTGGTAACAGGATTAGCAGAGCGAGGTATGTAGGC
GGTGCTACAGAGTTCTTGAAGTGGTGGCCTAACTACGGCTACACTAGAAGAACAGTATTTGGTATCTGCG
CTCTGCTGAAGCCAGTTACCTTCGGAAAAAGAGTTGGTAGCTCTTGATCCGGCAAACAAACCACCGCTGG
TAGCGGTGGTTTTTTTGTTTGCAAGCAGCAGATTACGCGCAGAAAAAAAGGATCTCAAGAAGATCCTTTG
ATCTTTTCTACGGGGTCTGACGCTCAGTGGAACGAAAACTCACGTTAAGGGATTTTGGTCATGAGATTAT
CAAAAAGGATCTTCACCTAGATCCTTTTAAATTAAAAATGAAGTTTTAAATCAATCTAAAGTATATATGA
GTAAACTTGGTCTGACAGTTACCAATGCTTAATCAGTGAGGCACCTATCTCAGCGATCTGTCTATTTCGT
TCATCCATAGTTGCCTGACTCCCCGTCGTGTAGATAACTACGATACGGGAGGGCTTACCATCTGGCCCCA
GTGCTGCAATGATACCGCGAGATCCACGCTCACCGGCTCCAGATTTATCAGCAATAAACCAGCCAGCCGG
AAGGGCCGAGCGCAGAAGTGGTCCTGCAACTTTATCCGCCTCCATCCAGTCTATTAATTGTTGCCGGGAA
GCTAGAGTAAGTAGTTCGCCAGTTAATAGTTTGCGCAACGTTGTTGCCATTGCTACAGGCATCGTGGTGT
CACGCTCGTCGTTTGGTATGGCTTCATTCAGCTCCGGTTCCCAACGATCAAGGCGAGTTACATGATCCCC
CATGTTGTGCAAAAAAGCGGTTAGCTCCTTCGGTCCTCCGATCGTTGTCAGAAGTAAGTTGGCCGCAGTG
TTATCACTCATGGTTATGGCAGCACTGCATAATTCTCTTACTGTCATGCCATCCGTAAGATGCTTTTCTG
TGACTGGTGAGTACTCAACCAAGTCATTCTGAGAATAGTGTATGCGGCGACCGAGTTGCTCTTGCCCGGC
GTCAATACGGGATAATACCGCGCCACATAGCAGAACTTTAAAAGTGCTCATCATTGGAAAACGTTCTTCG
GGGCGAAAACTCTCAAGGATCTTACCGCTGTTGAGATCCAGTTCGATGTAACCCACTCGTGCACCCAACT
GATCTTCAGCATCTTTTACTTTCACCAGCGTTTCTGGGTGAGCAAAAACAGGAAGGCAAAATGCCGCAAA
AAAGGGAATAAGGGCGACACGGAAATGTTGAATACTCATACTCTTCCTTTTTCAATATTATTGAAGCATT
TATCAGGGTTATTGTCTCATGAGCGGATACATATTTGAATGTATTTAGAAAAATAAACAAATAGGGGTTC
CGCGCACATTTCCCCGAAAA
Features (pLannotate 1.2.2; 16 found; start..end, strand, type, name):
     63..79      +  promoter       minP (fragment): minimal TATA-box promoter with low basal activity
    121..837     +  CDS            EYFP: EYFP is a basic (constitutively fluorescent) green/yellow fluorescent protein published in 1996, derived from Aequorea victoria. It is reported to be a very rapidly-maturing weak dimer with high acid sensitivity.
    891..1002    +  polyA_signal   bGH poly(A) signal: bovine growth hormone polyadenylation signal
   1119..1140    +  promoter       SV40 promoter (fragment): SV40 enhancer and early promoter
   1161..1589    +  rep_origin     f1 ori (sequence partly withheld): f1 bacteriophage origin of replication; arrow indicates direction of (+) strand synthesis
   1594..1616    +  promoter       SV40 promoter (fragment): SV40 enhancer and early promoter
   1617..1808    +  promoter       SV40 promoter: SV40 early promoter
   1835..1933    +  CDS            ble (fragment): BLE_KLEPN - Experimental evidence at protein level: Swiss-Prot protein existence level 1. Binding protein with a strong affinity to the bleomycin family of antibiotics. Binds to CL990; an antimitotic-antibiotic compound. From Klebsiella pneumoniae.
   1928..2049    +  polyA_signal   SV40 poly(A) signal: SV40 polyadenylation signal
   2122..2138    -  protein_bind   lac operator: The lac repressor binds to the lac operator to inhibit transcription in E. coli. This inhibition can be relieved by adding lactose or isopropyl-β-D-thiogalactopyranoside (IPTG). lac repressor encoded by lacI
   2146..2176    -  promoter       lac promoter: promoter for the E. coli lac operon
   2191..2212    -  protein_bind   CAP binding site: CAP binding activates transcription in the presence of cAMP. E. coli catabolite activator protein
   2225..2317    -  CDS            lacI (fragment): lac repressor; lacI; The lac repressor binds to the lac operator to inhibit transcription in E. coli. This inhibition can be relieved by adding lactose or isopropyl-β-D-thiogalactopyranoside (IPTG).
   2500..3088    -  rep_origin     ori: high-copy-number ColE1/pMB1/pBR322/pUC origin of replication
   3259..4119    -  CDS            AmpR: β-lactamase; bla; confers resistance to ampicillin, carbenicillin, and related antibiotics
   4120..4224    -  promoter       AmpR promoter: bla
