[The description below was written by a language model from this plasmid's Addgene catalogue record and pLannotate feature annotations shown in this document.]
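Description:
pPD540 Reporter Template v3 is an empty-backbone mammalian expression and synthetic biology plasmid of about 4.2 kb that serves as the template for building reporter constructs in the COMET toolkit for composing genetic programs in mammalian cells. It is propagated in E. coli at high copy from a ColE1/pUC-type origin and selected with ampicillin through a β-lactamase gene driven by its native bla promoter. An f1 phage origin is also present. No insert is recorded, as the plasmid is meant to receive a user-supplied promoter.

The reporter unit consists of a fragment of a minimal TATA-box promoter with low basal activity, followed by the EYFP coding sequence and a bovine growth hormone polyadenylation signal. COMET promoter elements are inserted with annealed oligonucleotides or a PCR product in a Golden Gate reaction using BsaI. The BsaI sites in this version leave non-palindromic sticky ends, which the depositor notes reduces the risk of multiple insertions and made this the preferred COMET reporter template as of early 2020. The plasmid is also compatible with the BsaI/BpiI Golden Gate scheme. The BsaI sites themselves are not annotated in the feature table, so their exact position relative to the minimal promoter is not shown. Once a promoter is installed, its activation drives EYFP fluorescence as the readout.

The remaining annotations look like backbone remnants: an SV40 early promoter followed by only a short fragment of a bleomycin-resistance gene and an SV40 poly(A) signal, plus a lac promoter/operator, CAP site and lacI fragment. With only this fragment of a resistance gene annotated, the record does not indicate a functional mammalian selection marker.
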