Addgene plasmid #138750: pPD540 Reporter Template v3
Purpose: (Empty Backbone) Template for COMET promoters, expresses EYFP reporter upon promoter activation. BsaI sites produce non-palindromic sticky ends.
Depositing lab: Joshua Leonard. Depositing organization: Northwestern University. Publication: The COMET toolkit for composing customizable genetic programs in mammalian cells. Donahue PS, Draut JW, Muldoon JJ, Edelstein HI, Bagheri N, Leonard JN. Nat Commun. 2020 Feb 7;11(1):779. doi: 10.1038/s41467-019-14147-5. PubMed 32034124.
Backbone
  Vector backbone: pPD540 Reporter Template v3
  Vector type: Mammalian Expression, Synthetic Biology
Growth in bacteria
  Bacterial resistance: Ampicillin, 100 μg/mL
  Growth temperature: 37°C
  Growth strain: DH5alpha
  Copy number: High Copy
Gene/Insert
  Gene/Insert name: None
Terms and licenses: Academic/Nonprofit Terms; Industry Terms: Not Available to Industry
Depositor comments: Compatible with BsaI/BpiI Golden Gate system. As of February 2020, this is the preferred template for COMET reporters, as it uses non-palindromic sticky ends for promoter insertion, to reduce the risk of multiple insertions. To insert promoter, use annealed primers or PCR product in a Golden Gate Reaction with BsaI. Leonard Lab plasmid reference number: L1270
How to cite: pPD540 Reporter Template v3 was a gift from Joshua Leonard (Addgene plasmid # 138750 ; http://n2t.net/addgene:138750 ; RRID:Addgene_138750)
