>Addgene plasmid #138750 | pPD540 Reporter Template v3 | depositor partial sequence | sequence record 268167 | Promoter insertion template
AGATCTGCGAGCGAGACCACAGGTCTCGACGCTCTCTAGAGGGTATATAATGGGGGCCACTAGTCTACTA
CCAGAGCTCATCGCTAGC
